Addgene plasmid #24444: 560HTR
Depositing lab: Ron Vale. Depositing organization: University of California, San Francisco (UCSF). Publication: Controlling kinesin by reversible disulfide cross-linking. Identifying the motility-producing conformational change. Tomishige M, Vale RD. J Cell Biol. 2000 Nov 27. 151(5):1081-92. 10.1083/jcb.151.5.1081 PubMed 11086009.
Backbone
  Vector backbone: pET17b
  Backbone size w/o insert (bp): 3300
  Vector type: Bacterial Expression
Growth in bacteria
  Bacterial resistance: Ampicillin, 100 μg/mL
  Growth temperature: 37°C
  Growth strain: DH5alpha
  Copy number: High Copy
Gene/Insert
  Gene/Insert name: Kinesin (alt names: 560HTR; KIF5B)
  Species: H. sapiens (human)
  Insert size (bp): 1680
  Entrez Gene: KIF5B (a.k.a. HEL-S-61, KINH, KNS, KNS1, UKHC)
  Tag / fusion protein: 6XHis (C terminal on insert)
  Cloning method: Restriction Enzyme
  Sequencing primers: 5′ T7, GFP-R; 3′ T7-term
Terms and licenses: Academic/Nonprofit Terms; Industry Terms: Not Available to Industry
How to cite: 560HTR was a gift from Ron Vale (Addgene plasmid # 24444 ; http://n2t.net/addgene:24444 ; RRID:Addgene_24444)
