[The description below was written by a language model from this plasmid's Addgene catalogue record.]
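Description:
560HTR is a bacterial expression plasmid built on the pET17b backbone (about 3.3 kb without insert) that carries a roughly 1.68 kb fragment of human conventional kinesin heavy chain, KIF5B. The insert length corresponds to about 560 codons, which matches the "560" in the construct name and suggests a truncated kinesin rather than the full-length heavy chain. The record does not spell out the exact residue boundaries, any mutations, or what the "TR" in the name denotes. A 6xHis tag is fused to the C terminus of the insert, allowing purification of the recombinant protein by immobilised metal affinity chromatography. The insert was introduced by restriction enzyme cloning.

As a pET-series vector, the plasmid is expected to drive the insert from a T7 promoter and end transcription at a T7 terminator. This is consistent with the T7 and T7-terminator sequencing primers listed, and it means protein production requires a host that supplies T7 RNA polymerase. A GFP reverse primer is also listed for sequencing, but the record describes no GFP fusion, so it is unclear whether any GFP sequence is present. The plasmid is maintained at high copy in a standard cloning strain and selected with ampicillin. No feature table is provided, so details of the origin and regulatory elements are inferred from the backbone name only.

The associated study used reversible disulfide cross-linking to control kinesin and identify the conformational change that produces motility. The construct is therefore suited to producing His-tagged kinesin motor protein in E. coli for in vitro biochemical and motility work of that kind.
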