>Addgene plasmid #24444 | 560HTR | addgene partial sequence | sequence record 30393 | 24444 with T7-term
TTCGGGCTTTGTTAGCAGCCGGATCTGCTCGAGTTAATGGTGATGATGGTGATGTTTTAGTAAAGATGCC
ATCATCTCAGCTGCTCGTTTTTTCTGGTGGTTGGTCATTTCCTTAAGTTTCTGAAGCTCAGCATCTATAC
TCGCTAAAGTTGCCGATTTCTGATTCAATTCATCACTAAGCAATTCATATTCCTTAGTTTTGTCTTCAAC
TTCCTGAGACTTCTGATCATAATTGACAGCAAGTTCTTCTAGGGCCTGTAAAACTTCTTTCACTTCTTCT
TTAGAGGCATCATTTTCTGCTTGAAGGCGATTCAGCTCAGCTTGCATATTGTCTTGATCCCTTCTGGTAG
ATGCCAAAAGCTCCTCCTGATCCAACATTTGCGTCTTCAGTTTCTCTACCAGTTGACTTTGCTGGTTAAT
TTCTTCATCCTTGTCATCAAGCTGTTTGTATAATTTAGCAATTTCTTCTTCACACTTTCTTCTTTCAGCA
TCAGTAAAATTTCCTATAACTCCAATTGCGGTTGCTGGTTTATCATTGGTAAGAGTAATATCTTTATCCA
CTGTGAAAGCTTCCAAGTTGGCTTTCTCTTTGTCAAACTGTTCATCAATAGGCACCGTCTCCCCATTACG
CCATCTGTTGAGCTCATTTTCAAGCCACTGAATAGTGTTCCGCANGATCTTATTTTTTTCTTTTTCTTTT
TCATACTTCTTTTTCCACTGTTCTGCAGTTAAACTCCACATTGACACA
